>Addgene plasmid #225958 | EKAREN5-gl | addgene full sequence | sequence record 452543 | Addgene NGS Result
GACGGATCGGGAGATCTCCCGATCCCCTATGGTGCACTCTCAGTACAATCTGCTCTGATGCCGCATAGTT
AAGCCAGTATCTGCTCCCTGCTTGTGTGTTGGAGGTCGCTGAGTAGTGCGCGAGCAAAATTTAAGCTACA
ACAAGGCAAGGCTTGACCGACAATTGCATGAAGAATCTGCTTAGGGTTAGGCGTTTTGCGCTGCTTCGCG
ATGTACGGGCCAGATATACGCGTTGACATTGATTATTGACTAGTTATTAATAGTAATCAATTACGGGGTC
ATTAGTTCATAGCCCATATATGGAGTTCCGCGTTACATAACTTACGGTAAATGGCCCGCCTGGCTGACCG
CCCAACGACCCCCGCCCATTGACGTCAATAATGACGTATGTTCCCATAGTAACGCCAATAGGGACTTTCC
ATTGACGTCAATGGGTGGAGTATTTACGGTAAACTGCCCACTTGGCAGTACATCAAGTGTATCATATGCC
AAGTACGCCCCCTATTGACGTCAATGACGGTAAATGGCCCGCCTGGCATTATGCCCAGTACATGACCTTA
TGGGACTTTCCTACTTGGCAGTACATCTACGTATTAGTCATCGCTATTACCATGGTGATGCGGTTTTGGC
AGTACATCAATGGGCGTGGATAGCGGTTTGACTCACGGGGATTTCCAAGTCTCCACCCCATTGACGTCAA
TGGGAGTTTGTTTTGGCACCAAAATCAACGGGACTTTCCAAAATGTCGTAACAACTCCGCCCCATTGACG
CAAATGGGCGGTAGGCGTGTACGGTGGGAGGTCTATATAAGCAGCGCGTTTTGCCTGTACTGGGTCTCTC
TGGTTAGACCAGATCTGAGCCTGGGAGCTCTCTGGCTAACTAGGGAACCCACTGCTTAAGCCTCAATAAA
GCTTGCCTTGAGTGCTTCAAGTAGTGTGTGCCCGTCTGTTGTGTGACTCTGGTAACTAGAGATCCCTCAG
ACCCTTTTAGTCAGTGTGGAAAATCTCTAGCAGTGGCGCCCGAACAGGGACTTGAAAGCGAAAGGGAAAC
CAGAGGAGCTCTCTCGACGCAGGACTCGGCTTGCTGAAGCGCGCACGGCAAGAGGCGAGGGGCGGCGACT
GGTGAGTACGCCAAAAATTTTGACTAGCGGAGGCTAGAAGGAGAGAGATGGGTGCGAGAGCGTCAGTATT
AAGCGGGGGAGAATTAGATCGCGATGGGAAAAAATTCGGTTAAGGCCAGGGGGAAAGAAAAAATATAAAT
TAAAACATATAGTATGGGCAAGCAGGGAGCTAGAACGATTCGCAGTTAATCCTGGCCTGTTAGAAACATC
AGAAGGCTGTAGACAAATACTGGGACAGCTACAACCATCCCTTCAGACAGGATCAGAAGAACTTAGATCA
TTATATAATACAGTAGCAACCCTCTATTGTGTGCATCAAAGGATAGAGATAAAAGACACCAAGGAAGCTT
TAGACAAGATAGAGGAAGAGCAAAACAAAAGTAAGACCACCGCACAGCAAGGGCCGCTGATCTTCAGACC
TGGAGGAGGAGATATGAGGGACAATTGGAGAAGTGAATTATATAAATATAAAGTAGTAAAAATTGAACCA
TTAGGAGTAGCACCCACCAAGGCAAAGAGAAGAGTGGTGCAGAGAGAAAAAAGAGCAGTGGGAATAGGAG
CTTTGTTCCTTGGGTTCTTGGGAGCAGCAGGAAGCACTATGGGCGCAGCGTCAATGACGCTGACGGTACA
GGCCAGACAATTATTGTCTGGTATAGTGCAGCAGCAGAACAATTTGCTGAGGGCTATTGAGGCGCAACAG
CATCTGTTGCAACTCACAGTCTGGGGCATCAAGCAGCTCCAGGCAAGAATCCTGGCTGTGGAAAGATACC
TAAAGGATCAACAGCTCCTGGGGATTTGGGGTTGCTCTGGAAAACTCATTTGCACCACTGCTGTGCCTTG
GAATGCTAGTTGGAGTAATAAATCTCTGGAACAGATTTGGAATCACACGACCTGGATGGAGTGGGACAGA
GAAATTAACAATTACACAAGCTTAATACACTCCTTAATTGAAGAATCGCAAAACCAGCAAGAAAAGAATG
AACAAGAATTATTGGAATTAGATAAATGGGCAAGTTTGTGGAATTGGTTTAACATAACAAATTGGCTGTG
GTATATAAAATTATTCATAATGATAGTAGGAGGCTTGGTAGGTTTAAGAATAGTTTTTGCTGTACTTTCT
ATAGTGAATAGAGTTAGGCAGGGATATTCACCATTATCGTTTCAGACCCACCTCCCAACCCCGAGGGGAC
CCGACAGGCCCGAAGGAATAGAAGAAGAAGGTGGAGAGAGAGACAGAGACAGATCCATTCGATTAGTGAA
CGGATCTACAAATGGCAGTATTCATCCACAATTTTAAAAGAAAAGGGGGGATTGGGGGGTACAGTGCAGG
GGAAAGAATAGTAGACATAATAGCAACAGACATACAAACTAAAGAATTACAAAAACAAATTACAAAAATT
CAAAATTTTCGGGTTTATTACAGGGACAGCAGAAATTCACTTTGAATTAATTCAAGCTTCGTGAGGCTCC
GGTGCCCGTCAGTGGGCAGAGCGCACATCGCCCACAGTCCCCGAGAAGTTGGGGGGAGGGGTCGGCAATT
GAACCGGTGCCTAGAGAAGGTGGCGCGGGGTAAACTGGGAAAGTGATGTCGTGTACTGGCTCCGCCTTTT
TCCCGAGGGTGGGGGAGAACCGTATATAAGTGCAGTAGTCGCCGTGAACGTTCTTTTTCGCAACGGGTTT
GCCGCCAGAACACAGGTAAGTGCCGTGTGTGGTTCCCGCGGGCCTGGCCTCTTTACGGGTTATGGCCCTT
GCGTGCCTTGAATTACTTCCACCTGGCTCCAGTACGTGATTCTTGATCCCGAGCTGGAGCCAGGGGCGGG
CCTTGCGCTTTAGGAGCCCCTTCGCCTCGTGCTTGAGTTGAGGCCTGGCCTGGGCGCTGGGGCCGCCGCG
TGCGAATCTGGTGGCACCTTCGCGCCTGTCTCGCTGCTTTCGATAAGTCTCTAGCCATTTAAAATTTTTG
ATGACCTGCTGCGACGCTTTTTTTCTGGCAAGATAGTCTTGTAAATGCGGGCCAGGATCTGCACACTGGT
ATTTCGGTTTTTGGGGCCGCGGGCGGCGACGGGGCCCGTGCGTCCCAGCGCACATGTTCGGCGAGGCGGG
GCCTGCGAGCGCGGCCACCGAGAATCGGACGGGGGTAGTCTCAAGCTGGCCGGCCTGCTCTGGTGCCTGG
CCTCGCGCCGCCGTGTATCGCCCCGCCCTGGGCGGCAAGGCTGGCCCGGTCGGCACCAGTTGCGTGAGCG
GAAAGATGGCCGCTTCCCGGCCCTGCTCCAGGGGGCTCAAAATGGAGGACGCGGCGCTCGGGAGAGCGGG
CGGGTGAGTCACCCACACAAAGGAAAGGGGCCTTTCCGTCCTCAGCCGTCGCTTCATGTGACTCCACGGA
GTACCGGGCGCCGTCCAGGCACCTCGATTAGTTCTGGAGCTTTTGGAGTACGTCGTCTTTAGGTTGGGGG
GAGGGGTTTTATGCGATGGAGTTTCCCCACACTGAGTGGGTGGAGACTGAAGTTAGGCCAGCTTGGCACT
TGATGTAATTCTCCTTGGAATTTGCCCTTTTTGAGTTTGGATCTTGGTTCATTCTCAAGCCTCAGACAGT
GGTTCAAAGTTTTTTTCTTCCATTTCAGGTGTCGTGAACACGCTACCGGTCTCGACGAATTCGGCATGTC
TAAAGGTGAAGAATTATTCACTGGTGTTGTCCCAATTTTGGTTGAATTAGATGGTGATGTTAATGGTCAC
AAATTTTCTGTCTCCGGTGAAGGTGAAGGTGATGCTACGTACGGTAAATTGACCTTAAAATTACTCTGTA
CTACTGGTAAATTGCCAGTTCCATGGCCAACCTTAGTCACTACTTTAGGTTATGGTGTTCAATGTTTTGC
TAGATACCCAGATCATATGAAACAACATGACTTTTTCAAGTCTGCCATGCCAGAAGGTTATGTTCAAGAA
AGAACTATTTTTTTCAAAGATGACGGTAACTACAAGACCAGAGCTGAAGTCAAGTTTGAAGGTGATACCT
TAGTTAATAGAATCGAATTAAAAGGTATTGATTTTAAAGAAGATGGTAACATTTTAGGTCACAAATTGGA
ATACAACTATAACTCTCACAATGTTTACATCACTGCTGACAAACAAAAGAATGGTATCAAAGCTAACTTC
AAAATTAGACACAACATTGAAGATGGTGGTGTTCAATTAGCTGACCATTATCAACAAAATACTCCAATTG
GTGATGGTCCAGTCTTGTTACCAGACAACCATTACTTATCCTATCAATCTGCCTTATTCAAAGATCCAAA
CGAAAAGAGAGACCACATGGTCTTGTTAGAATTTTTGACTGCTGCTGGTATTACCGAGGGTATGAATGAA
TTGTACCTCGAGATGGCGGACGAGGAGAAGCTGCCGCCCGGCTGGGAGAAGCGCATGAGCCGCAGCTCAG
GCCGAGTGTACTACTTCAACCACATCACTAACGCCAGCCAGTGGGAGCGGCCCAGCGGCAACAGCAGCAG
TGGTGGCAAAAACGGGCAGGGGGAGCCTGCCAGGGGTACCAGTGCTGGTGGTAGTGCTGGTGGTAGTGCT
GGTGGTAGTGCTGGTGGTAGTGCTGGTGGTTCCGGCAGTGCTGGTGGTAGTGCTGGTGGTAGTACCAGTG
CTGGTGGTAGTGCTGGTGGTAGTGCTGGTGGTAGTGCTGGTGGTAGTGCTGGTGGTTCCGGCAGTGCTGG
TGGTAGTGCTGGTGGTAGTACCAGTGCTGGTGGTAGTGCTGGTGGTAGTGCTGGTGGTAGTGCTGGTGGT
AGTGCTGGTGGTTCCGGCAGTGCTGGTGGTAGTGCTGGTGGTAGTACCAGTGCTGGTGGTAGTGCTGGTG
GTAGTGCTGGTGGTAGTGCTGGTGGTAGTGCTGGTGGTTCCGGACCAGATGTCCCTAGAACTCCAGTGGA
TCCAGCATGGCTGTCATTCCAATTTCCGGGCGGCCGCATGGTGAGCAAGGGCGAGGAGCTGTTCACCGGG
GTGGTGCCCATCCTGGTCGAGCTGGACGGCGACGTAAACGGCCACAAGTTCAGCGTGTCCGGCGAGGGCG
AGGGCGATGCCACCTACGGCAAGCTGACCCTGAAGTTCATCTGCACCACCGGCAAGCTGCCCGTGCCCTG
GCCCACCCTCGTGACCACCCTGTCCTGGGGCGTGCAGTGCTTCGCCCGCTACCCCGACCACATGAAGCAG
CACGACTTCTTCAAGTCCGCCATGCCCGAAGGCTACGTCCAGGAGCGCACCATCTTCTTCAAGGACGACG
GCAACTACAAGACCCGCGCCGAGGTGAAGTTCGAGGGCGACACCCTGGTGAACCGCATCGAGCTGAAGGG
CATCGACTTCAAGGAGGACGGCAACATCCTGGGGCACAAGCTGGAGTACAACTACATCAGCGGGAACGTC
TATATCACCGCCGACAAGCAGAAGAACGGCATCAAGGCCAACTTCAAGATCCGCCACAACATCGAGGACG
GCGGCGTGCAGCTCGCCGACCACTACCAGCAGAACACCCCCATCGGCGACGGCCCCGTGCTGCTGCCCGA
CAACCACTACCTGAGCACCCAGTCCGCCTTAAGCAAAGACCCCAACGAGAAGCGCGATCACATGGTCCTG
CTGGAGTTCTTGACCGCCGCCGGGATCACTCTCGGCATGGACGAGCTGTCTAGACCTAAGAAGAAGCGTA
AGGTGTAAGTCGACGGTCGAGTCGAGAAGCTAGCCTAGTGCCATTTGTTCAGTGGTTCGTAGGGCTTTCC
CCCACTGTTTGGCTTTCAGTTATATGGATGATGTGGTATTGGGGGCCAAGTCTGTACAGCATCTTGAGTC
CCTTTTTACCGCTGTTACCAATTTTCTTTTGTCTTTGGGTAAACCCGGGAATTCGGCCTCGAGGGCGGCG
GCCGCGGCTCTAGAGGATCCGCCCCTCTCCCTCCCCCCCCCCTAACGTTACTGGCCGAAGCCGCTTGGAA
TAAGGCCGGTGTGCGTTTGTCTATATGTTATTTTCCACCATATTGCCGTCTTTTGGCAATGTGAGGGCCC
GGAAACCTGGCCCTGTCTTCTTGACGAGCATTCCTAGGGGTCTTTCCCCTCTCGCCAAAGGAATGCAAGG
TCTGTTGAATGTCGTGAAGGAAGCAGTTCCTCTGGAAGCTTCTTGAAGACAAACAACGTCTGTAGCGACC
CTTTGCAGGCAGCGGAACCCCCCACCTGGCGACAGGTGCCTCTGCGGCCAAAAGCCACGTGTATAAGATA
CACCTGCAAAGGCGGCACAACCCCAGTGCCACGTTGTGAGTTGGATAGTTGTGGAAAGAGTCAAATGGCT
CTCCTCAAGCGTATTCAACAAGGGGCTGAAGGATGCCCAGAAGGTACCCCATTGTATGGGATCTGATCTG
GGGCCTCGGTACACATGCTTTACATGTGTTTAGTCGAGGTTAAAAAAACGTCTAGGCCCCCCGAACCACG
GGGACGTGGTTTTCCTTTGAAAAACACGATGATAATATGGCCACAACCATGGCCAAGCCTTTGTCTCAAG
AAGAATCCACCCTCATTGAAAGAGCAACGGCTACAATCAACAGCATCCCCATCTCTGAAGACTACAGCGT
CGCCAGCGCAGCTCTCTCTAGCGACGGCCGCATCTTCACTGGTGTCAATGTATATCATTTTACTGGGGGA
CCTTGTGCAGAACTCGTGGTGCTGGGCACTGCTGCTGCTGCGGCAGCTGGCAACCTGACTTGTATCGTCG
CGATCGGAAATGAGAACAGGGGCATCTTGAGCCCCTGCGGACGGTGCCGACAGGTGCTTCTCGATCTGCA
TCCTGGGATCAAAGCCATAGTGAAGGACAGTGATGGACAGCCGACGGCAGTTGGGATTCGTGAATTGCTG
CCCTCTGGTTATGTGTGGGAGGGCTAAGTCGAGCCTCTAGAGTTAACATCGAGGGATCAAGCTTATCGAT
AATCAACCTCTGGATTACAAAATTTGTGAAAGATTGACTGGTATTCTTAACTATGTTGCTCCTTTTACGC
TATGTGGATACGCTGCTTTAATGCCTTTGTATCATGCTATTGCTTCCCGTATGGCTTTCATTTTCTCCTC
CTTGTATAAATCCTGGTTGCTGTCTCTTTATGAGGAGTTGTGGCCCGTTGTCAGGCAACGTGGCGTGGTG
TGCACTGTGTTTGCTGACGCAACCCCCACTGGTTGGGGCATTGCCACCACCTGTCAGCTCCTTTCCGGGA
CTTTCGCTTTCCCCCTCCCTATTGCCACGGCGGAACTCATCGCCGCCTGCCTTGCCCGCTGCTGGACAGG
GGCTCGGCTGTTGGGCACTGACAATTCCGTGGTGTTGTCGGGGAAGCTGACGTCCTTTCCATGGCTGCTC
GCCTGTGTTGCCACCTGGATTCTGCGCGGGACGTCCTTCTGCTACGTCCCTTCGGCCCTCAATCCAGCGG
ACCTTCCTTCCCGCGGCCTGCTGCCGGCTCTGCGGCCTCTTCCGCGTCTTCGCCTTCGCCCTCAGACGAG
TCGGATCTCCCTTTGGGCCGCCTCCCCGCATCGATACCGTCGAGACCTAGAAAAACATGGAGCAATCACA
AGTAGCAATACAGCAGCTACCAATGCTGATTGTGCCTGGCTAGAAGCACAAGAGGAGGAGGAGGTGGGTT
TTCCAGTCACACCTCAGGTACCTTTAAGACCAATGACTTACAAGGCAGCTGTAGATCTTAGCCACTTTTT
AAAAGAAAAGGGGGGACTGGAAGGGCTAATTCACTCCCAACGAAGACAAGATATCCTTGATCTGTGGATC
TACCACACACAAGGCTACTTCCCTGATTGGCAGAACTACACACCAGGGCCAGGGATCAGATATCCACTGA
CCTTTGGATGGTGCTACAAGCTAGTACCAGTTGAGCAAGAGAAGGTAGAAGAAGCCAATGAAGGAGAGAA
CACCCGCTTGTTACACCCTGTGAGCCTGCATGGGATGGATGACCCGGAGAGAGAAGTATTAGAGTGGAGG
TTTGACAGCCGCCTAGCATTTCATCACATGGCCCGAGAGCTGCATCCGGACTGTACTGGGTCTCTCTGGT
TAGACCAGATCTGAGCCTGGGAGCTCTCTGGCTAACTAGGGAACCCACTGCTTAAGCCTCAATAAAGCTT
GCCTTGAGTGCTTCAAGTAGTGTGTGCCCGTCTGTTGTGTGACTCTGGTAACTAGAGATCCCTCAGACCC
TTTTAGTCAGTGTGGAAAATCTCTAGCAGGGCCCGTTTAAACCCGCTGATCAGCCTCGACTGTGCCTTCT
AGTTGCCAGCCATCTGTTGTTTGCCCCTCCCCCGTGCCTTCCTTGACCCTGGAAGGTGCCACTCCCACTG
TCCTTTCCTAATAAAATGAGGAAATTGCATCGCATTGTCTGAGTAGGTGTCATTCTATTCTGGGGGGTGG
GGTGGGGCAGGACAGCAAGGGGGAGGATTGGGAAGACAATAGCAGGCATGCTGGGGATGCGGTGGGCTCT
ATGGCTTCTGAGGCGGAAAGAACCAGCTGGGGCTCTAGGGGGTATCCCC
[124 nt withheld, positions 8660-8783]
C
[91 nt withheld, positions 8785-8875]
A
[49 nt withheld, positions 8877-8925]
CCTTTGACGTTGGAGTCCACGTTCTTT
[37 nt withheld, positions 8953-8989]
ACCCTATCTCGGTCTATTCTTTTGATTTATAAGGGATTTTGCCGATTTCGGCCTATTGGTTAAAAAATGA
GCTGATTTAACAAAAATTTAACGCGAATTAATTCTGTGGAATGTGTGTCAGTTAGGGTGTGGAAAGTCCC
CAGGCTCCCCAGCAGGCAGAAGTATGCAAAGCATGCATCTCAATTAGTCAGCAACCAGGTGTGGAAAGTC
CCCAGGCTCCCCAGCAGGCAGAAGTATGCAAAGCATGCATCTCAATTAGTCAGCAACCATAGTCCCGCCC
CTAACTCCGCCCATCCCGCCCCTAACTCCGCCCAGTTCCGCCCATTCTCCGCCCCATGGCTGACTAATTT
TTTTTATTTATGCAGAGGCCGAGGCCGCCTCTGCCTCTGAGCTATTCCAGAAGTAGTGAGGAGGCTTTTT
TGGAGGCCTAGGCTTTTGCAAAAAGCTCCCGGGAGCTTGTATATCCATTTTCGGATCTGATCAGCACGTG
TTGACAATTAATCATCGGCATAGTATATCGGCATAGTATAATACGACAAGGTGAGGAACTAAACCATGGC
CAAGTTGACCAGTGCCGTTCCGGTGCTCACCGCGCGCGACGTCGCCGGAGCGGTCGAGTTCTGGACCGAC
CGGCTCGGGTTCTCCCGGGACTTCGTGGAGGACGACTTCGCCGGTGTGGTCCGGGACGACGTGACCCTGT
TCATCAGCGCGGTCCAGGACCAGGTGGTGCCGGACAACACCCTGGCCTGGGTGTGGGTGCGCGGCCTGGA
CGAGCTGTACGCCGAGTGGTCGGAGGTCGTGTCCACGAACTTCCGGGACGCCTCCGGGCCGGCCATGACC
GAGATCGGCGAGCAGCCGTGGGGGCGGGAGTTCGCCCTGCGCGACCCGGCCGGCAACTGCGTGCACTTCG
TGGCCGAGGAGCAGGACTGACACGTGCTACGAGATTTCGATTCCACCGCCGCCTTCTATGAAAGGTTGGG
CTTCGGAATCGTTTTCCGGGACGCCGGCTGGATGATCCTCCAGCGCGGGGATCTCATGCTGGAGTTCTTC
GCCCACCCCAACTTGTTTATTGCAGCTTATAATGGTTACAAATAAAGCAATAGCATCACAAATTTCACAA
ATAAAGCATTTTTTTCACTGCATTCTAGTTGTGGTTTGTCCAAACTCATCAATGTATCTTATCATGTCTG
TATACCGTCGACCTCTAGCTAGAGCTTGGCGTAATCATGGTCATAGCTGTTTCCTGTGTGAAATTGTTAT
CCGCTCACAATTCCACACAACATACGAGCCGGAAGCATAAAGTGTAAAGCCTGGGGTGCCTAATGAGTGA
GCTAACTCACATTAATTGCGTTGCGCTCACTGCCCGCTTTCCAGTCGGGAAACCTGTCGTGCCAGCTGCA
TTAATGAATCGGCCAACGCGCGGGGAGAGGCGGTTTGCGTATTGGGCGCTCTTCCGCTTCCTCGCTCACT
GACTCGCTGCGCTCGGTCGTTCGGCTGCGGCGAGCGGTATCAGCTCACTCAAAGGCGGTAATACGGTTAT
CCACAGAATCAGGGGATAACGCAGGAAAGAACATGTGAGCAAAAGGCCAGCAAAAGGCCAGGAACCGTAA
AAAGGCCGCGTTGCTGGCGTTTTTCCATAGGCTCCGCCCCCCTGACGAGCATCACAAAAATCGACGCTCA
AGTCAGAGGTGGCGAAACCCGACAGGACTATAAAGATACCAGGCGTTTCCCCCTGGAAGCTCCCTCGTGC
GCTCTCCTGTTCCGACCCTGCCGCTTACCGGATACCTGTCCGCCTTTCTCCCTTCGGGAAGCGTGGCGCT
TTCTCATAGCTCACGCTGTAGGTATCTCAGTTCGGTGTAGGTCGTTCGCTCCAAGCTGGGCTGTGTGCAC
GAACCCCCCGTTCAGCCCGACCGCTGCGCCTTATCCGGTAACTATCGTCTTGAGTCCAACCCGGTAAGAC
ACGACTTATCGCCACTGGCAGCAGCCACTGGTAACAGGATTAGCAGAGCGAGGTATGTAGGCGGTGCTAC
AGAGTTCTTGAAGTGGTGGCCTAACTACGGCTACACTAGAAGAACAGTATTTGGTATCTGCGCTCTGCTG
AAGCCAGTTACCTTCGGAAAAAGAGTTGGTAGCTCTTGATCCGGCAAACAAACCACCGCTGGTAGCGGTG
GTTTTTTTGTTTGCAAGCAGCAGATTACGCGCAGAAAAAAAGGATCTCAAGAAGATCCTTTGATCTTTTC
TACGGGGTCTGACGCTCAGTGGAACGAAAACTCACGTTAAGGGATTTTGGTCATGAGATTATCAAAAAGG
ATCTTCACCTAGATCCTTTTAAATTAAAAATGAAGTTTTAAATCAATCTAAAGTATATATGAGTAAACTT
GGTCTGACAGTTACCAATGCTTAATCAGTGAGGCACCTATCTCAGCGATCTGTCTATTTCGTTCATCCAT
AGTTGCCTGACTCCCCGTCGTGTAGATAACTACGATACGGGAGGGCTTACCATCTGGCCCCAGTGCTGCA
ATGATACCGCGAGACCCACGCTCACCGGCTCCAGATTTATCAGCAATAAACCAGCCAGCCGGAAGGGCCG
AGCGCAGAAGTGGTCCTGCAACTTTATCCGCCTCCATCCAGTCTATTAATTGTTGCCGGGAAGCTAGAGT
AAGTAGTTCGCCAGTTAATAGTTTGCGCAACGTTGTTGCCATTGCTACAGGCATCGTGGTGTCACGCTCG
TCGTTTGGTATGGCTTCATTCAGCTCCGGTTCCCAACGATCAAGGCGAGTTACATGATCCCCCATGTTGT
GCAAAAAAGCGGTTAGCTCCTTCGGTCCTCCGATCGTTGTCAGAAGTAAGTTGGCCGCAGTGTTATCACT
CATGGTTATGGCAGCACTGCATAATTCTCTTACTGTCATGCCATCCGTAAGATGCTTTTCTGTGACTGGT
GAGTACTCAACCAAGTCATTCTGAGAATAGTGTATGCGGCGACCGAGTTGCTCTTGCCCGGCGTCAATAC
GGGATAATACCGCGCCACATAGCAGAACTTTAAAAGTGCTCATCATTGGAAAACGTTCTTCGGGGCGAAA
ACTCTCAAGGATCTTACCGCTGTTGAGATCCAGTTCGATGTAACCCACTCGTGCACCCAACTGATCTTCA
GCATCTTTTACTTTCACCAGCGTTTCTGGGTGAGCAAAAACAGGAAGGCAAAATGCCGCAAAAAAGGGAA
TAAGGGCGACACGGAAATGTTGAATACTCATACTCTTCCTTTTTCAATATTATTGAAGCATTTATCAGGG
TTATTGTCTCATGAGCGGATACATATTTGAATGTATTTAGAAAAATAAACAAATAGGGGTTCCGCGCACA
TTTCCCCGAAAAGTGCCACCTGACGTC
Features (pLannotate 1.2.2; 34 found; start..end, strand, type, name):
     28..80      -  misc_feature   bom (fragment): basis of mobility region from pBR322
    235..614     +  enhancer       CMV enhancer: human cytomegalovirus immediate early enhancer
    615..814     +  promoter       CMV promoter: human cytomegalovirus (CMV) immediate early promoter
    832..1012    +  LTR            5' LTR (truncated): truncated 5' long terminal repeat (LTR) from HIV-1
   1059..1184    +  misc_feature   HIV-1 Ψ: packaging signal of human immunodeficiency virus type 1
   1168..1506    +  CDS            HIV-1 gag (fragment): gag protein from human immunodeficiency virus 1; gag
   1676..1909    +  misc_feature   RRE: The Rev response element (RRE) of HIV-1 allows for Rev-dependent mRNA export from the nucleus to the cytoplasm.
   2286..2386    +  CDS            Rev (fragment): human immunodeficiency virus 1 (HIV-1) Rev protein; rev; enhances nuclear export of unspliced and incompletely spliced viral mRNAs
   2412..2529    +  misc_feature   cPPT/CTS: central polypurine tract and central termination sequence of HIV-1
   2585..3747    +  promoter       EF-1α promoter: strong constitutive promoter for human elongation factor EF-1α
   3776..4486    +  CDS            YPet: yellow fluorescent protein optimized for FRET with CyPet (Nguyen and Daugherty, 2005)
   4493..4654    +  CDS            PIN1 (fragment): PIN1_HUMAN - Experimental evidence at protein level: Swiss-Prot protein existence level 1. Peptidyl-prolyl cis/trans isomerase (PPIase) that binds to and isomerizes specific phosphorylated Ser/Thr-Pro (pSer/Thr-Pro) motifs (PubMed:21497122, PubMed:23623683, PubMed:29686383). By inducing conformational changes in a subset of phosphorylated proteins, acts as a molecular switch in multiple cellular processes (PubMed:21497122, PubMed:22033920, PubMed:23623683). Displays a preference for acidic residues located N-terminally to the proline bond to be isomerized. Regulates mitosis presumably by inter
   5078..5788    +  CDS            Turquoise-GL: Turquoise-GL is a basic (constitutively fluorescent) cyan fluorescent protein published in 2010, derived from Aequorea victoria.
   5845..5991    +  CDS            HBsAg (S) (fragment): major/small (S) envelope protein of hepatitis B virus hepatitis B surface antigen
   6042..6628    +  misc_feature   IRES2: internal ribosome entry site (IRES) of the encephalomyocarditis virus (EMCV)
   6629..7027    +  CDS            BSD: blasticidin S deaminase; Aspergillus terreus BSD; confers resistance to blasticidin
   7071..7659    +  misc_feature   WPRE: woodchuck hepatitis virus posttranscriptional regulatory element
   7584..8171    +  CDS            nef: NEF_HV112 - Experimental evidence at protein level: Swiss-Prot protein existence level 1. Extracellular Nef protein targets CD4(+) T-lymphocytes for apoptosis by interacting with CXCR4 surface receptors. From Human immunodeficiency virus type 1 group M subtype B (isolate PCV12) (HIV-1).
   8178..8358    +  LTR            5' LTR (truncated): truncated 5' long terminal repeat (LTR) from HIV-1
   8390..8614    +  polyA_signal   bGH poly(A) signal: bovine growth hormone polyadenylation signal
   8618..8639    +  promoter       SV40 promoter (fragment): SV40 enhancer and early promoter
   8660..9088    +  rep_origin     f1 ori (sequence partly withheld): f1 bacteriophage origin of replication; arrow indicates direction of (+) strand synthesis
   9102..9431    +  promoter       SV40 promoter: SV40 enhancer and early promoter
   9479..9526    +  promoter       EM7 promoter: synthetic bacterial promoter&nbsp
   9545..9919    +  CDS            BleoR: antibiotic-binding protein; Sh ble from Streptoalloteichus hindustanus; confers resistance to bleomycin, phleomycin, and Zeocin™
   9929..10054   +  CDS            ble (fragment): BLE_KLEPN - Experimental evidence at protein level: Swiss-Prot protein existence level 1. Binding protein with a strong affinity to the bleomycin family of antibiotics. Binds to CL990; an antimitotic-antibiotic compound. From Klebsiella pneumoniae.
  10049..10170   +  polyA_signal   SV40 poly(A) signal: SV40 polyadenylation signal
  10241..10263   -  protein_bind   lac operator (fragment): The lac repressor binds to the lac operator to inhibit transcription in E. coli. This inhibition can be relieved by adding lactose or isopropyl-β-D-thiogalactopyranoside (IPTG). lac repressor encoded by lacI
  10267..10297   -  promoter       lac promoter: promoter for the E. coli lac operon
  10312..10333   -  protein_bind   CAP binding site: CAP binding activates transcription in the presence of cAMP. E. coli catabolite activator protein
  10346..10438   -  CDS            lacI (fragment): lac repressor; lacI; The lac repressor binds to the lac operator to inhibit transcription in E. coli. This inhibition can be relieved by adding lactose or isopropyl-β-D-thiogalactopyranoside (IPTG).
  10621..11209   -  rep_origin     ori: high-copy-number ColE1/pMB1/pBR322/pUC origin of replication
  11380..12240   -  CDS            AmpR: β-lactamase; bla; confers resistance to ampicillin, carbenicillin, and related antibiotics
  12241..12345   -  promoter       AmpR promoter: bla
