[The description below was written by a language model from this plasmid's Addgene catalogue record and pLannotate feature annotations shown in this document.]
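Description:
EKAREN5-gl is a lentiviral mammalian expression plasmid built on the pCSII backbone that encodes a FRET-based fluorescent biosensor for ERK kinase activity. It derives from the earlier EKAREN5 probe: the YPet and mTurquoise cassettes were replaced with a synonymous-codon variant of YPet and with mTurquoise-gl, and the sensor was moved into pCSII. In bacteria the plasmid is maintained by a high-copy ColE1/pUC origin and selected with ampicillin. An f1 origin and an SV40/EM7-driven bleomycin/Zeocin resistance cassette are also annotated in the backbone, outside the viral genome.

The transfer cassette has a CMV enhancer/promoter fused to a truncated HIV-1 5' LTR, which drives genomic RNA production in packaging cells. This is followed by the Ψ packaging signal with a gag fragment, the RRE for Rev-dependent export and the cPPT/CTS. It ends in a WPRE and a truncated 3' LTR with a bGH polyadenylation signal downstream.

Within this frame, the EF-1α promoter drives the sensor open reading frame. YPet (acceptor) sits at the N-terminus, followed by a fragment of human PIN1, which presumably acts as the phospho-Ser/Thr-Pro binding module. An unannotated stretch comes next, which in sensors of this design would hold the linker and ERK substrate, although the record does not say so. Turquoise-GL (donor) follows, and the catalogue lists a C-terminal nuclear localization signal. The short hepatitis B surface antigen, nef and Klebsiella ble hits are probably annotation artefacts.

An EMCV IRES links the sensor to blasticidin S deaminase, so transduced cells can be selected with blasticidin from the same transcript. Using dissimilar codons for the two related fluorescent proteins probably limits recombination during lentiviral reverse transcription. The construct suits stable biosensor cell lines for live imaging of nuclear ERK activity, such as responses to low EGF doses.
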