Addgene plasmid #225958: EKAREN5-gl
Purpose: The YPet and mTurquoise sequence cassettes in EKAREN5(Addgene 167821) were replaced with a synonymous codon variant of YPet and mTurquoise-gl and subcloned into pCSII lentiviral backbone.
Depositing lab: Toru Hiratsuka. Depositing organization: Osaka International Cancer Institute. Publication: A sensitive ERK fluorescent probe reveals the significance of minimal EGF-induced transcription. Weisheng Z, Nakayama J, Inomata Y, Higashiyama S, Hiratsuka T. Cell Struct Funct. 2024 Dec 18. doi: 10.1247/csf.24070. PubMed 39694501.
Backbone
  Vector backbone: pCSII lentiviral vector
  Total vector size (bp): 12385
  Vector type: Mammalian Expression, Lentiviral
  Selectable markers: Blasticidin
Growth in bacteria
  Bacterial resistance: Ampicillin, 100 μg/mL
  Growth temperature: 37°C
  Growth strain: NEB Stable
  Copy number: High Copy
Gene/Insert
  Gene/Insert name: EKAREN5-gl
  Species: Aequorea victoria
  Insert size (bp): 3258
  Promoter: EF-1-alpha promoter
  Tag / fusion protein: nls localization motif (C terminal on insert)
  Cloning method: Ligation Independent Cloning
  Sequencing primers: 5′ ATTTGCCCTTTTTGAGTTTGG
Resource information
  A portion of this plasmid was derived from a plasmid made by: EKAREN5(Hugo Snippert lab)
Terms and licenses: Academic/Nonprofit Terms; Industry Terms: Not Available to Industry
How to cite: EKAREN5-gl was a gift from Toru Hiratsuka (Addgene plasmid # 225958 ; http://n2t.net/addgene:225958 ; RRID:Addgene_225958)
